>Addgene plasmid #47864 | pNCMV 11E6 I127T | addgene partial sequence | sequence record 72354 | Bglob-intron-F 5'-ctggtcatcatcctgccttt-3'
GATATACACTGTTTGAGATGAGGATAAAATACTCTGAGTCCAAACCGGGCCCCTCTGCTAACCATGTTCA
TGCCTTCTTCTCTTTCCTACAGCTCCTGGGCAACGTGCTGGTTGTTGTGCTGTCTCATCATTTTGGCAAA
GAATTCCTCGACGGATCTATGGACTACAAGGATGACGATGACAAGCTCGATGGAGGATACCCATACGATG
TTCCAGATTACGCTGATTCGACTGGAATGGAAAGTAAAGATGCCTCCACGTCTGCAACATCTATAGACCA
GTTGTGCAAGACGTTTAATCTTTCTTTGCACACTCTGCAAATTCAGTGCGTGTTTTGCAGGAATGCACTG
ACCACCGCAGAGATATATGCATATGCCTATAAGAACCTAAAGGTTGTGTGGCGAGACAACTTTCCCTTTG
CAGCGTGTGCCTGTTGCTTAGAACTGCAAGGGAAAATTAACCAATATAGACACTTTAATTATGCTGCATA
TGCACCTACAGTAGAAGAAGAAACCAATGAAGATATTTTAAAAGTGTTAATTCGTTGTTACCTGTGTCAC
AAGCCGTTGTGTGAAATAGAAAAACTAAAGCACATATTGGGAAAGGCACGCTTCACAAAACTAAATAACC
AGTGGAAGGGTCGTTGCTTACACTGCTGGACAACATGCATGGAAGACTTGTTACCCTAAAAGCTATCGGA
TCCGTCGAGGAATTCACTCCTCAGGTGCAGGCTGCCTATCAGAAGGTGGTGGCTGGTGTGGCCAATGCCC
TGGCTCACAAATACCACTGAGATCTTTTTCCCTCTGCCAAAAATTATGGGGACATCATGAAGCCCCTTGA
GCATCTGACTTCTGGCTAATAAAGGAAATTTATTTTCATTGCAATAGTGTGTTGGAATTTTTTGTGTCTC
TCACTCGGAAGGACATATGGGAGGGCAAATCATTTAAAACATCAGAATGA
