[The description below was written by a language model from this plasmid's Addgene catalogue record.]
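Description:
pNCMV 11E6 I127T is a mammalian expression plasmid of about 7 kb, built on the pNCMV backbone (roughly 6.55 kb without insert). It is propagated in E. coli as a high-copy plasmid under ampicillin selection. It also carries a neomycin resistance marker, so transfected mammalian cells can be selected with G418, for example to derive stable lines. The record does not include a feature table, so the bacterial origin of replication, the polyadenylation signals and the promoter driving the neomycin marker are not stated.

The payload is the E6 open reading frame of human papillomavirus type 11, a 447 bp insert carrying the point mutation I127T. It is expressed from the CMV promoter, a strong constitutive promoter in most mammalian cell types. The backbone supplies N-terminal FLAG and HA epitope tags, so the protein is produced as a doubly tagged fusion suitable for detection or immunoprecipitation with standard anti-tag antibodies. The insert was placed into an EcoRV site, and both junctions were destroyed during cloning, so it cannot be released with that enzyme.

According to the record, the I127T substitution makes the HPV11 E6 protein defective for binding E6AP, the cellular ubiquitin ligase that E6 proteins engage through an LXXLL motif. The associated study examined how activation of cap-dependent translation by mucosal HPV E6 proteins depends on the integrity of the LXXLL-binding function. The construct therefore serves as a loss-of-binding mutant, presumably compared with wild-type 11E6, for testing which E6 activities require E6AP or LXXLL-motif interaction in transfected cells.
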