Addgene plasmid #47864: pNCMV 11E6 I127T
Purpose: Defective for E6AP binding
Depositing lab: Karl Munger. Depositing organization: Brigham and Women's Hospital. Publication: Activation of cap dependent translation by mucosal Human Papillomavirus E6 proteins is dependent on the integrity of the LXXLL binding motif. Spangle J, Ghosh-Choudhury N, Munger K. J Virol. 2012 May 2. 10.1128/JVI.00487-12 PubMed 22553330.
Backbone
  Vector backbone: pNCMV
  Backbone size w/o insert (bp): 6550
  Total vector size (bp): 7000
  Vector type: Mammalian Expression
  Selectable markers: Neomycin (select with G418)
Growth in bacteria
  Bacterial resistance: Ampicillin, 100 μg/mL
  Growth temperature: 37°C
  Growth strain: DH5alpha
  Copy number: High Copy
Gene/Insert
  Gene/Insert name: HPV 11E6 (alt names: 11E6; E6)
  Species: HPV
  Insert size (bp): 447
  Mutation: I127T
  Promoter: CMV
  Tag / fusion protein: FLAG (N terminal on backbone); HA (N terminal on backbone)
  Cloning method: Restriction Enzyme; 5′ cloning site EcoRV (destroyed during cloning); 3′ cloning site EcoRV (destroyed during cloning)
  Sequencing primers: 5′ CMV bam neo 5'; 3′ CMV bam neo 3'
Terms and licenses: Academic/Nonprofit Terms; Industry Terms: Not Available to Industry
How to cite: pNCMV 11E6 I127T was a gift from Karl Munger (Addgene plasmid # 47864 ; http://n2t.net/addgene:47864 ; RRID:Addgene_47864)
